Addgene plasmid #26400: pF154 pcDNA3.1(+)SOD1G85R
Depositing lab: Elizabeth Fisher. Depositing organization: Medical Research Council, South Africa. Publication: Modification of superoxide dismutase 1 (SOD1) properties by a GFP tag--implications for research into amyotrophic lateral sclerosis (ALS). Stevens JC, Chia R, Hendriks WT, Bros-Facer V, van Minnen J, Martin JE, Jackson GS, Greensmith L, Schiavo G, Fisher EM. PLoS One. 2010 . 5(3):e9541. 10.1371/journal.pone.0009541 PubMed 20221404.
Backbone
  Vector backbone: pcDNA3.1 (+)
  Backbone manufacturer: Invitrogen
  Backbone size w/o insert (bp): 5400
  Vector type: Mammalian Expression
  Selectable markers: Neomycin (select with G418)
Growth in bacteria
  Bacterial resistance: Ampicillin, 100 μg/mL
  Growth temperature: 37°C
  Growth strain: DH5alpha
  Copy number: High Copy
Gene/Insert
  Gene/Insert name: SOD1
  Species: H. sapiens (human)
  Insert size (bp): 470
  Mutation: G85R
  Entrez Gene: SOD1 (a.k.a. ALS, ALS1, HEL-S-44, IPOA, SOD, STAHP, hSod1, homodimer)
  Cloning method: Restriction Enzyme; 5′ cloning site EcoRI (not destroyed); 3′ cloning site XhoI (not destroyed)
  Sequencing primers: 5′ CMV-F; 3′ BGH-rev
Resource information
  A portion of this plasmid was derived from a plasmid made by: human cDNA insert from cDNA clone cSOD1 from Professor Yoram Groner as described in Lieman-Hurwitzet al., 1982 and Sherman et al 1983.
Terms and licenses: Academic/Nonprofit Terms; Industry Terms: Not Available to Industry
Depositor comments: The complete cDNA insert was subcloned into the vector pET28. Site directed mutagenesis changed wildtype DNA sequence for codon 85 of the cDNA from GGC to CGC, resulting in the G85R mutation in the protein and then a PCR amplified the complete cDNA with EcoRI and XhoI sites on the 5’ and 3’ end respectively. This EcoRI-Xho1 0.47kb fragment was cloned into the respective EcoRI and XhoI sites of pcDNA3.1(+).
How to cite: pF154 pcDNA3.1(+)SOD1G85R was a gift from Elizabeth Fisher (Addgene plasmid # 26400 ; http://n2t.net/addgene:26400 ; RRID:Addgene_26400)
