[The description below was written by a language model from this plasmid's Addgene catalogue record.]
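Description:
pF154 pcDNA3.1(+)SOD1G85R is a mammalian expression plasmid built on the commercial pcDNA3.1(+) backbone (about 5.4 kb without insert). It is maintained as a high-copy plasmid in E. coli under ampicillin selection. It also carries a neomycin resistance marker, so transfected mammalian cells can be selected with G418, for example to derive stable lines. No feature table accompanies the record, so individual backbone elements are not itemised. The listed sequencing primers (CMV forward and BGH reverse) fit the standard pcDNA3.1 arrangement, in which the insert lies between the CMV immediate-early promoter and the bovine growth hormone polyadenylation signal.

The payload is the complete human SOD1 (Cu/Zn superoxide dismutase 1) cDNA, roughly 0.47 kb, carrying the G85R substitution. According to the depositor notes, the cDNA came from an earlier human SOD1 clone and was first subcloned into pET28. Codon 85 was then changed from glycine to arginine by site-directed mutagenesis. The mutated cDNA was PCR-amplified with flanking EcoRI and XhoI sites and ligated into the matching sites of pcDNA3.1(+), both of which remain intact. The record lists no epitope tag or fluorescent fusion, so the construct appears to express untagged mutant SOD1.

SOD1 is an amyotrophic lateral sclerosis (ALS) gene. The associated publication examines how a GFP tag alters SOD1 properties in the context of ALS research. This plasmid is therefore suited to expressing mutant SOD1 in cultured mammalian cells, plausibly as an untagged comparator to GFP-fused versions, although the record does not spell out that role.
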