>Addgene plasmid #26400 | pF154 pcDNA3.1(+)SOD1G85R | depositor partial sequence | sequence record 12448 | Author sequence
AATTCCATGGCGACGAAGGCCGTGTGCGTGCTGAAGGGCGACGGCCCAGTGCAGGGCATCATCAATTTCG
AGCAGAAGGAAAGTAATGGACCAGTGAAGGTGTGGGGAAGCATTAAAGGACTGACTGAAGGCCTGCATGG
ATTCCATGTTCATGAGTTTGGAGATAATACAGCAGGCTGTACCAGTGCAGGTCCTCACTTTAATCCTCTA
TCCAGAAAACACGGTGGGCCAAAGGATGAAGAGAGGCATGTTGGAGACTTGCGTAATGTGACTGCTGACA
AAGATGGTGTGGCCGATGTGTCTATTGAAGATTCTGTGATCTCACTCTCAGGAGACCATTGCATCATTGG
CCGCACACTGGTGGTCCATGAAAAAGCAGATGACTTGGGCAAAGGTGGAAATGAAGAAAGTACAAAGACA
GGAAACGCTGGAAGTCGTTTGGCTTGTGGTGTAATTGGGATCGCCCAATAACGC
