>Addgene plasmid #26400 | pF154 pcDNA3.1(+)SOD1G85R | addgene partial sequence | sequence record 32595 | 26400 with CMV-F
TAGAGAACCCACTGCTTACTGGCTTATCGAAATTAATACGACTCACTATAGGGAGACCCAAGCTGGCTAG
CGTTTAAACTTAAGCTTGGTACCGAGCTCGGATCCACTAGTCCAGTGTGGTGGAATTCCATGGCGACGAA
GGCCGTGTGCGTGCTGAAGGGCGACGGCCCAGTGCAGGGCATCATCAATTTCGAGCAGAAGGAAAGTAAT
GGACCAGTGAAGGTGTGGGGAAGCATTAAAGGACTGACTGAAGGCCTGCATGGATTCCATGTTCATGAGT
TTGGAGATAATACAGCAGGCTGTACCAGTGCAGGTCCTCACTTTAATCCTCTATCCAGAAAACACGGTGG
GCCAAAGGATGAAGAGAGGCATGTTGGAGACTTGCGTAATGTGACTGCTGACAAAGATGGTGTGGCCGAT
GTGTCTATTGAAGATTCTGTGATCTCACTCTCAGGAGACCATTGCATCATTGGCCGCACACTGGTGGTCC
ATGAAAAAGCAGATGACTTGGGCAAAGGTGGAAATGAAGAAAGTACAAAGACAGGAAACGCTGGAAGTCG
TTTGGCTTGTGGTGTAATTGGGATCGCCCAATAACGCTCGAGTCTAGAGGGCCCGTTTAAACCCGCTGAT
CAGCCTCGACTGTGCCTTCTAGTTGCCAGCCATCTGTTGTTTGCCCCTCCCCCGTGCCTTCCTTGACCCT
GGAAGGTGCCACTCCCACTGTCCTTTCCTAATAAAATGAGGAAATTGCATCGCATTGTCTGAGT
